>Addgene plasmid #1629 | L4051 | depositor full sequence | sequence record 239 | Author sequence
AAGCTTGCATGCCTGCAGGCCTTGGTCGACTCTAGAGGATCCCCGGGGATTGGCCAAAGGACCCAAAGGT
ATGTTTCGAATGATACTAACATAACATAGAACATTTTCAGGAGGACCCTTGCTTGGCTAGCAAAAATGCA
TAAGGTTTTGCTGGCACTGTTCTTTATCTTTCTGGCACCAGCATCCGCACTGGCAGTCTCCGAACCGGCC
TGCAGGATCGATTTTTTGCAAATTACGAGCGTTGTAGGGGGCGGAGCGATAGGTCCTATAGGTTTTGGTA
TATCATCATTCATTCATTCATTGGTACATTCATTTACCCACCTTCCTCTTTCTGAGCTTCTCTGGAGTTC
TGTGCTTCCTTTTTCCCTTATCTTTATACTGTAATTTTTAACTTTCAGGCATTGATTGGATCCCCGGGAT
TGGCCAAAGGACCCAAAGGTATGTTTCGAATGATACTAACATAACATAGAACATTTTCAGGAGGACCCTT
GCTTGGAGGGTACCGAGCTCAGAAAAAATGACTGCTCCAAAGAAGAAGCGTAAGGTACCGGCAGAAAAAA
TGACTGCTCCAAAGAAGAAGCGTAAGGTACCGGCAGAAAAAATGACTGCTCCAAAGAAGAAGCGTAAGGT
ACCGGCAGAAAAAATGACTGCTCCAAAGAAGAAGCGTAAGGTACCGGTAGAAAAAATGAGTAAAGGAGAA
GAACTTTTCACTGGAGTTGTCCCAATTCTTGTTGAATTAGATGGTGATGTTAATGGGCACAAATTTTCTG
TCAGTGGAGAGGGTGAAGGTGATGCAACATACGGAAAACTTACCCTTAAATTTATTTGCACTACTGGAAA
ACTACCTGTTCCATGGGTAAGTTTAAACATATATATACTAACTAACCCTGATTATTTAAATTTTCAGCCA
ACACTTGTCACTACTTTCTGTTATGGTGTTCAATGCTTCTCGAGATACCCAGATCATATGAAACGGCATG
ACTTTTTCAAGAGTGCCATGCCCGAAGGTTATGTACAGGAAAGAACTATATTTTTCAAAGATGACGGGAA
CTACAAGACACGTAAGTTTAAACAGTTCGGTACTAACTAACCATACATATTTAAATTTTCAGGTGCTGAA
GTCAAGTTTGAAGGTGATACCCTTGTTAATAGAATCGAGTTAAAAGGTATTGATTTTAAAGAAGATGGAA
ACATTCTTGGACACAAATTGGAATACAACTATAACTCACACAATGTATACATCATGGCAGACAAACAAAA
GAATGGAATCAAAGTTGTAAGTTTAAACATGATTTTACTAACTAACTAATCTGATTTAAATTTTCAGAAC
TTCAAAATTAGACACAACATTGAAGATGGAAGCGTTCAACTAGCAGACCATTATCAACAAAATACTCCAA
TTGGCGATGGCCCTGTCCTTTTACCAGACAACCATTACCTGTCCACACAATCTGCCCTTTCGAAAGATCC
CAACGAAAAGAGAGACCACATGGTCCTTCTTGAGTTTGTAACAGCTGCTGGGATTACACATGGCATGGAC
GAACTATACAAAAGCCCACAAGCTTTGGAATTCGCTAGCCGGCCATACAAGTAATCCGGATGATCGACGC
CAACGTCGTTGAATTTTCAAATTTTAAATACTGAATATTTGTTTTTTTTCCTATTATTTATTTATTCTCT
TTGTGTTTTTTTTCTTGCTTTCTAAAAAATTAATTCAATCCAAATCTAAACATTTTTTTTTCTCTTTCCG
TCTCCCAATTCGTATTCCGCTCCTCTCATCTGAACACAATGTGCAAGTTTATTTATCTTCTCGCTTTCAT
TTCATTAGGACGTGGGGGGAATTGGTGGAAGGGGGAAACACACAAAAGGATGATGGAAATGAAATAAGGA
CACACAATATGCAACAACATTCAATTCAGAAATATGGAGGAAGGTTTAAAAGAAAACATAAAAATATATA
GAGGAGGAAGGAAAACTAGTAAAAAATAAGCAAAGAAATTAGGCGAACGATGAGAATTGTCCTCGCTTGG
GCCCTTTCGTCTCGCGCGTTTCGGTGATGACGGTGAAAACCTCTGACACATGCAGCTCCCGGAGACGGTC
ACAGCTTGTCTGTAAGCGGATGCCGGGAGCAGACAAGCCCGTCAGGGCGCGTCAGCGGGTGTTGGCGGGT
GTCGGGGCTGGCTTAACTATGCGGCATCAGAGCAGATTGTACTGAGAGTGCACCATATGCGGTGTGAAAT
ACCGCACAGATGCGTAAGGAGAAAATACCGCATCAGGCGGCCTTAAGGGCCTCGTGATACGCCTATTTTT
ATAGGTTAATGTCATGATAATAATGGTTTCTTAGACGTCAGGTGGCACTTTTCGGGGAAATGTGCGCGGA
ACCCCTATTTGTTTATTTTTCTAAATACATTCAAATATGTATCCGCTCATGAGACAATAACCCTGATAAA
TGCTTCAATAATATTGAAAAAGGAAGAGTATGAGTATTCAACATTTCCGTGTCGCCCTTATTCCCTTTTT
TGCGGCATTTTGCCTTCCTGTTTTTGCTCACCCAGAAACGCTGGTGAAAGTAAAAGATGCTGAAGATCAG
TTGGGTGCACGAGTGGGTTACATCGAACTGGATCTCAACAGCGGTAAGATCCTTGAGAGTTTTCGCCCCG
AAGAACGTTTTCCAATGATGAGCACTTTTAAAGTTCTGCTATGTGGCGCGGTATTATCCCGTATTGACGC
CGGGCAAGAGCAACTCGGTCGCCGCATACACTATTCTCAGAATGACTTGGTTGAGTACTCACCAGTCACA
GAAAAGCATCTTACGGATGGCATGACAGTAAGAGAATTATGCAGTGCTGCCATAACCATGAGTGATAACA
CTGCGGCCAACTTACTTCTGACAACGATCGGAGGACCGAAGGAGCTAACCGCTTTTTTGCACAACATGGG
GGATCATGTAACTCGCCTTGATCGTTGGGAACCGGAGCTGAATGAAGCCATACCAAACGACGAGCGTGAC
ACCACGATGCCTGTAGCAATGGCAACAACGTTGCGCAAACTATTAACTGGCGAACTACTTACTCTAGCTT
CCCGGCAACAATTAATAGACTGGATGGAGGCGGATAAAGTTGCAGGACCACTTCTGCGCTCGGCCCTTCC
GGCTGGCTGGTTTATTGCTGATAAATCTGGAGCCGGTGAGCGTGGGTCTCGCGGTATCATTGCAGCACTG
GGGCCAGATGGTAAGCCCTCCCGTATCGTAGTTATCTACACGACGGGGAGTCAGGCAACTATGGATGAAC
GAAATAGACAGATCGCTGAGATAGGTGCCTCACTGATTAAGCATTGGTAACTGTCAGACCAAGTTTACTC
ATATATACTTTAGATTGATTTAAAACTTCATTTTTAATTTAAAAGGATCTAGGTGAAGATCCTTTTTGAT
AATCTCATGACCAAAATCCCTTAACGTGAGTTTTCGTTCCACTGAGCGTCAGACCCCGTAGAAAAGATCA
AAGGATCTTCTTGAGATCCTTTTTTTCTGCGCGTAATCTGCTGCTTGCAAACAAAAAAACCACCGCTACC
AGCGGTGGTTTGTTTGCCGGATCAAGAGCTACCAACTCTTTTTCCGAAGGTAACTGGCTTCAGCAGAGCG
CAGATACCAAATACTGTCCTTCTAGTGTAGCCGTAGTTAGGCCACCACTTCAAGAACTCTGTAGCACCGC
CTACATACCTCGCTCTGCTAATCCTGTTACCAGTGGCTGCTGCCAGTGGCGATAAGTCGTGTCTTACCGG
GTTGGACTCAAGACGATAGTTACCGGATAAGGCGCAGCGGTCGGGCTGAACGGGGGGTTCGTGCACACAG
CCCAGCTTGGAGCGAACGACCTACACCGAACTGAGATACCTACAGCGTGAGCATTGAGAAAGCGCCACGC
TTCCCGAAGGGAGAAAGGCGGACAGGTATCCGGTAAGCGGCAGGGTCGGAACAGGAGAGCGCACGAGGGA
GCTTCCAGGGGGAAACGCCTGGTATCTTTATAGTCCTGTCGGGTTTCGCCACCTCTGACTTGAGCGTCGA
TTTTTGTGATGCTCGTCAGGGGGGCGGAGCCTATGGAAAAACGCCAGCAACGCGGCCTTTTTACGGTTCC
TGGCCTTTTGCTGGCCTTTTGCTCACATGTTCTTTCCTGCGTTATCCCCTGATTCTGTGGATAACCGTAT
TACCGCCTTTGAGTGAGCTGATACCGCTCGCCGCAGCCGAACGACCGAGCGCAGCGAGTCAGTGAGCGAG
GAAGCGGAAGAGCGCCCAATACGCAAACCGCCTCTCCCCGCGCGTTGGCCGATTCATTAATGCAGCTGGC
ACGACAGGTTTCCCGACTGGAAAGCGGGCAGTGAGCGCAACGCAATTAATGTGAGTTAGCTCACTCATTA
GGCACCCCAGGCTTTACACTTTATGCTTCCGGCTCGTATGTTGTGTGGAATTGTGAGCGGATAACAATTT
CACACAGGAAACAGCTATGACCATGATTACGCCAAGCTGTAAGTTTAAACATGATCTTACTAACTAACTA
TTCTCATTTAAATTTTCAGAGCTTAAAAATGGCTGAAATCACTCACAACGATGGATACGCTAACAACTTG
GAAATGAAAT
Features (pLannotate 1.2.2; 11 found; start..end, strand, type, name):
     24..47      -  misc_feature   MCS (fragment): pUC18/19 multiple cloning site
    689..1549    +  CDS            sg25: sg25 is a basic (constitutively fluorescent) green fluorescent protein published in 1997, derived from Aequorea victoria.
   2041..2076    +  CDS            rop (fragment): Rop protein, which maintains plasmids at low copy number; rop
   2178..2277    +  misc_feature   bom (fragment): basis of mobility region from pBR322
   2375..2479    +  promoter       AmpR promoter: bla
   2480..3340    +  CDS            AmpR: β-lactamase; bla; confers resistance to ampicillin, carbenicillin, and related antibiotics
   3511..4099    +  rep_origin     ori: high-copy-number ColE1/pMB1/pBR322/pUC origin of replication
   4282..4374    +  CDS            lacI (fragment): lac repressor; lacI; The lac repressor binds to the lac operator to inhibit transcription in E. coli. This inhibition can be relieved by adding lactose or isopropyl-β-D-thiogalactopyranoside (IPTG).
   4387..4408    +  protein_bind   CAP binding site: CAP binding activates transcription in the presence of cAMP. E. coli catabolite activator protein
   4423..4453    +  promoter       lac promoter: promoter for the E. coli lac operon
   4461..4477    +  protein_bind   lac operator: The lac repressor binds to the lac operator to inhibit transcription in E. coli. This inhibition can be relieved by adding lactose or isopropyl-β-D-thiogalactopyranoside (IPTG). lac repressor encoded by lacI
