[The description below was written by a language model from this plasmid's Addgene catalogue record and pLannotate feature annotations shown in this document.]
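Description:
L4051 (miniprep designation pPD122.32) is an empty-backbone worm expression vector of about 4.6 kb from a 1999 kit of C. elegans vectors. The parent backbone is listed as unknown, but the annotated features point to a pUC/pBR322-type plasmid. It carries a high-copy ColE1/pMB1-family origin and a β-lactamase gene with its own promoter for ampicillin selection in E. coli. It also retains remnants of lacI, the CAP binding site, the lac promoter and operator, a fragment of the pUC18/19 polylinker, and short fragments of rop and the bom region. These bacterial elements are backbone carry-over and are not part of the worm expression cassette.

No gene insert is recorded. The catalogue lists three modules under tags: IVSA, ATG-SecSig and pes10. In the usual naming of this vector series, IVSA is a synthetic intron placed to improve expression in worms, and ATG-SecSig is a start codon followed by a secretion signal sequence. pes10 refers to the pes-10 basal promoter, a minimal promoter commonly used to test candidate enhancer fragments. None of these elements was detected by the automated annotation, so their positions and order cannot be confirmed from the feature table. The table does show an 861-nt coding region matching an Aequorea victoria GFP variant, which is longer than an uninterrupted GFP coding sequence, though the record does not explain this. Together these parts suggest a reporter in which a secretion-signal-tagged GFP is driven from a minimal promoter, with regulatory DNA cloned upstream by restriction enzymes. The record does not state this use explicitly and refers to the kit documentation for details. No 3' UTR or worm selection marker is annotated.
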