Addgene plasmid #1629: L4051
Purpose: (Empty Backbone)
Depositing lab: Andrew Fire. Depositing organization: Carnegie Institution for Science.
Backbone
  Vector backbone: Unknown
  Backbone size (bp): 4629
  Vector type: Worm Expression
Growth in bacteria
  Bacterial resistance: Ampicillin, 100 μg/mL
  Growth temperature: 37°C
  Growth strain: DH5alpha
  Copy number: Unknown
Gene/Insert
  Gene/Insert name: None
  Tag / fusion protein: IVSA, ATG-SecSig, pes10
  Cloning method: Restriction Enzyme
Terms and licenses: Academic/Nonprofit Terms; Industry Terms: Not Available to Industry
Depositor comments: See Fire Lab Vector Kit Documentation 1999. Fire Lab Miniprep Number pPD122.32, Ligation number L4051.
How to cite: L4051 was a gift from Andrew Fire (Addgene plasmid # 1629 ; http://n2t.net/addgene:1629 ; RRID:Addgene_1629)
