>Addgene plasmid #1629 | L4051 | addgene partial sequence | sequence record 16762 | 1629_m13reverse
GNGTTAACTGATCTTACTAACTAACTATTCTCATTTAAATTTTCAGAGCTTAAAAATGGCTGAAATCACT
CACAACGATGGATACGCTAACAACTTGGAAATGAAATAAGCTTGCATGCCTGCAGGCCTTGGTCGACTCT
AGAGGATCCCCGGGGATTGGCCAAAGGACCCAAAGGTATGTTTCGAATGATACTAACATAACATAGAACA
TTTTCAGGAGGACCCTTGCTTGGCTAGCAAAAATGCATAAGGTTTTGCTGGCACTGTTCTTTATCTTTCT
GGCACCAGCATCCGCACTGGCAGTCTCCGAACCGGCCTGCAGGTCGATTTTTTGCAAATTACGAGCGTTG
TAGGGGGCGGAGCGATAGGTCCTATAGGTTTTGGTATATCATCATTCATTCATTCATTGGTACATTCATT
TACCCACCTTCCTCTTTCTGAGCTTCTCTGGAGTTCTGTGCTTCCTTTTTCCCTTATCTTTATACTGTAA
TTTTTAACTTTCAGGCATTGATTGGATCCCCGGGATTGGCCAAAGGACCCAAAGGTATGTTTCGAATGAT
ACTAACATAACATAGAACATTTTCAGGAGGACCCTTGCTTGGAGGGTACCGAGCTCAGAAAAAATGACTG
CTCCAAAGAAGAAGCGTAAGGTACCGGCAGAAAAAATGACTGCTCCAAAGAAGAAGCGTAAGGTACCGGC
AGAAAAAATGACTGCTCCAAAGAAGAAGCGTAAGGTACCGGCAGAAAAAATGACTGCTCCAAAGAAGAAG
CGTAAGGTACCGGTAGAAAAAATGAGTAAAGGAGAAGAACTTTTCACTGGAGTTGTCCCAATTCTTGTTG
AATTAGATGGTGATGTTAATGGGCACAAATTTTCTGTCAGTGGAGAGGGTGAAGGTGATGCAACATACGG
AAAACTTACCCTTAAATTTATTTGCACTACTGGAAAACTACCTGTTCCATGGGTAAGTTTAAACATATAT
ATACTAACTAACCNTGATTATTTAANTTTCAGCCAACACTTGTCACTACTTTCNGTATGGNGTNCAANGC
TCCCNAGANACCCANATCAATGAAACGGCATGACTTTTCAAAATGCCNTGCCCAANGTTAGTACAGGAAA
AACTANTTTTTCAAAAAGACGGNACTACANACCGTANGTTNAACGTTCGGACTACTAACCTACTATTAAN
TTTCNGGGCGAANCAGTTGAGGGAACCCTGTAAAAACCGATNAAGGNTGATTNAAAANGAANTTTGGACA
TTGGAAACCTTANCCCNAGNTTCCCGGGNANNCAAAAGAANNAGGGNGTANNGNTTNNAACNNTTTTTTT
TCACTAATCCANTGAAGGGCNTGNNAATCAAACCTGGGGNNNTTAGGGGCCTTCTTAAAAAANGNTTN
